>Addgene plasmid #234587 | pMB.Pos5 | addgene full sequence | sequence record 469235 | Addgene NGS Result
TTGAGATCCTTTTTTTCTGCGCGTAATCTGCTGCTTGCAAACAAAAAAACCACCGCTACCAGCGGTGGTT
TGTTTGCCGGATCAAGAGCTACCAACTCTTTTTCCGAAGGTAACTGGCTTCAGCAGAGCGCAGATACCAA
ATACTGTCCTTCTAGTGTAGCCGTAGTTAGGCCACCACTTCAAGAACTCTGTAGCACCGCCTACATACCT
CGCTCTGCTAATCCTGTTACCAGTGGCTGCTGCCAGTGGCGATAAGTCGTGTCTTACCGGGTTGGACTCA
AGACGATAGTTACCGGATAAGGCGCAGCGGTCGGGCTGAACGGGGGGTTCGTGCACACAGCCCAGCTTGG
AGCGAACGACCTACACCGAACTGAGATACCTACAGCGTGAGCTATGAGAAAGCGCCACGCTTCCCGAAGG
GAGAAAGGCGGACAGGTATCCGGTAAGCGGCAGGGTCGGAACAGGAGAGCGCACGAGGGAGCTTCCAGGG
GGAAACGCCTGGTATCTTTATAGTCCTGTCGGGTTTCGCCACCTCTGACTTGAGCGTCGATTTTTGTGAT
GCTCGTCAGGGGGGCGGAGCCTATGGAAAAACGCCAGCAACGCGGCCTTTTTACGGTTCCTGGCCTTTTG
CTGGCCTTTTGCTCACATGTTCTTTCCTGCGTTATCCCCTGATTCTGTGGATAACCGTATTACCGCCTTT
GAGTGAGCTGATACCGCTCGCCGCAGCCGAACGACCGAGCGCAGCGAGTCAGTGAGCGAGGAAGCGGAAG
AGCGCCTGATGCGGTATTTTCTCCTTACGCATCTGTGCGGTATTTCACACCGCAGACCAGCCGCGTAACC
TGGCAAAATCGGTTACGGTTGAGTAATAAATGGATGCCCTGCGTAAGCGGGTGTGGGCGGACAATAAAGT
CTTAAACTGAACAAAATAGATCTAAACTATGACAATAAAGTCTTAAACTAGACAGAATAGTTGTAAACTG
AAATCAGTCCAGTTATGCTGTGAAAAAGCATACTGGACTTTTGTTATGGCTAAAGCAAACTCTTCATTTT
CTGAAGTGCAAATTGCCCGTCGTATTAAAGAGGGGCGTGGCCAAGGGCATGGTAAAGACTATATTCGCGG
CGTTGTGACAATTTACCGAACAACTCCGCGGCCGGGAAGCCGATCTCGGCTTGAACGAATTGTTAGGTGG
CGGTACTTGGGTCGATATCAAAGTGCATCACTTCTTCCCGTATGCCCAACTTTGTATAGAGAGCCACTGC
GGGATCGTCACCGTAATCTGCTTGCACGTAGATCACATAAGCACCAAGCGCGTTGGCCTCATGCTTGAGG
AGATTGATGAGCGCGGTGGCAATGCCCTGCCTCCGGTGCTCGCCGGAGACTGCGAGATCATAGATATAGA
TCTCACTACGCGGCTGCTCAAACTTGGGCAGAACGTAAGCCGCGAGAGCGCCAACAACCGCTTCTTGGTC
GAAGGCAGCAAGCGCGATGAATGTCTTACTACGGAGCAAGTTCCCGAGGTAATCGGAGTCCGGCTGATGT
TGGGAGTAGGTGGCTACGTCGCCGAACTCACGACCGAAAAGATCAAGAGCAGCCCGCATGGATTTGACTT
GGTCAGGGCCGAGCCTACATGTGCGAATGATGCCCATACTTGAGCCACCTAACTTTGTTTTAGGGCGACT
GCCCTGCTGCGTAACATCGTTGCTGCTGCGTAACATCGTTGCTGCTCCATAACATCAAACATCGACCCAC
GGCGTAACGCGCTTGCTGCTTGGATGCCCGAGGCATAGACTGTACAAAAAAACAGTCATAACAAGCCATG
AAAACCGCCACTGCGCCGTTACCACCGCTGCGTTCGGTCAAGGTTCTGGACCAGTTGCGTGAGCGCATAC
GCTACTTGCATTACAGTTTACGAACCGAACAGGCTTATGTCAACTGGGTTCGTGCCTTCATCCGTTTCCA
CGGTGTGCGTCACCCGGCAACCTTGGGCAGCAGCGAAGTCGAGGCATTTCTGTCCTGGCTGGCGAACGAG
CGCAAGGTTTCGGACTCCACGCATCGTCAGGCATTGGCGGCCTTGCTGTTCTTCTACGGCAAGGTGCTGT
GCACGGATCTGCCCTGGCTTCAGGAGATCGGAAGACCTCGGCCGTCGCGGCGCTTGCCGGTGGTGCTGAC
CCCGGATGAAGTGGTTCGCATCCTCGGTTTTCTGGAAGGCGAGCATCGTTTGTTCGCCCAGGACTCTAGC
TATAGTTCCCTGAATTCGCATCTAGAGCCTGCACTAGACGAACTAGGCAAGATGCGTCCAATCCGTCTAA
ACATGGTGACAACGCTGGACAGATGACGTAACACCGAGCCACATCCTGAAATCGAGGCAGGCTAACCGAA
ACCGTGACAATGCAAAGAGACAGCCTGACCGTCTCAGGTAGACTACCCATGAGTCACAATGAACGTGAGA
CCGAAAGTGAAACGTGATTTCATGCGTCATTTTGAACATTTTGTAAATCTTATTTAATAATGTGTGCGGC
AATTCACATTTAATTTATGAATGTTTTCTTAACATCGCGGCAACTCAAGAAACGGCAGGTTCGGATCTTA
GCTACTAGAGAAAGAGGAGAAATACTAGATGCGTAAAGGCGAAGAGCTGTTCACTGGTGTCGTCCCTATT
CTGGTGGAACTGGATGGTGATGTCAACGGTCATAAGTTTTCCGTGCGTGGCGAGGGTGAAGGTGACGCAA
CTAATGGTAAACTGACGCTGAAGTTCATCTGTACTACTGGTAAACTGCCGGTTCCTTGGCCGACTCTGGT
AACGACGCTGACTTATGGTGTTCAGTGCTTTGCTCGTTATCCGGACCATATGAAGCAGCATGACTTCTTC
AAGTCCGCCATGCCGGAAGGCTATGTGCAGGAACGCACGATTTCCTTTAAGGATGACGGCACGTACAAAA
CGCGTGCGGAAGTGAAATTTGAAGGCGATACCCTGGTAAACCGCATTGAGCTGAAAGGCATTGACTTTAA
AGAGGACGGCAATATCCTGGGCCATAAGCTGGAATACAATTTTAACAGCCACAATGTTTACATCACCGCC
GATAAACAAAAAAATGGCATTAAAGCGAATTTTAAAATTCGCCACAACGTGGAGGATGGCAGCGTGCAGC
TGGCTGATCACTACCAGCAAAACACTCCAATCGGTGATGGTCCTGTTCTGCTGCCAGACAATCACTATCT
GAGCACGCAAAGCGTTCTGTCTAAAGATCCGAACGAGAAACGCGATCATATGGTTCTGCTGGAGTTCGTA
ACCGCAGCGGGCATCACGCATGGTATGGATGAACTGTACAAATGACCAGGCATCAAATAAAACGAAAGGC
TCAGTCGAAAGACTGGGCCTTTCGTTTTATCTGTTGTTTGTCGGTGAACGCTCTCTACTAGAGTCACACT
GGCTCACCTTCGGGTGGGCCTTTCTGCGTTTATAGGTCTCAGCTGAAGTTGAGACGACGCACAAGGTCAG
GGCACTCATGCGACAATCAACTCGATGCATGATCCGCACCATTGTCGAGGGGCCAGCGTCAATAGTGCCG
ATGACCACAGACCCGGTTAAGACATAGCCGAATGGAGCCGCGCCGACCACAGAATGATAACTAGTGCACT
GCAGTACATCAACCAGATAAGTGAAATCTAGTTCCAAACTATTTTGTCATTTTTAATTTTCGTATTAGCT
TACGACGCTACACCCAGTTCCCATCTATTTTGTCACTCTTCCCTAAATAATCCTTAAAAACTCCATTTCC
ACCCCTCCCAGTTCCCAACTATTTTGTCCGCCCACAGCGGGGCATTTTTCTTCCTGTTATGTTTTTAATC
AAACATCCTGCCAACTCCATGTGACAAACCGTCATCTTCGGCTACTTTTTCTCTGTCACAGAATGAAAAT
TTTTCTGTCATCTCTTCGTTATTAATGTTTGTAATTGACTGAATATCAACGCTTATTTGCAGCCTGAATG
GCGAATGGGGGG
[127 nt withheld, positions 4003-4129]
C
[91 nt withheld, positions 4131-4221]
A
[49 nt withheld, positions 4223-4271]
CCTTTGACGTTGGAGTCCACGTTCTTT
[37 nt withheld, positions 4299-4335]
ACCCTATCTCGGTCTATTCTTTTGATTTATAAGGGATTTTGCCGATTTCGGCCTATTGGTTAAAAAATGA
GCTGATTTAACAAAAATTTAACGCGAATTTTAACAAAATATTAACGTTTACAATTTCAGGTGGCACTTTT
CGGGGAAATGTGCGCGGAACCCCTATTTGTTTATTTTTCTAAATACATTCAAATATGTATCCGCTCATGA
GACAATAACCCTGATAAATGCTTCAATAATATTGAAAAAGGAAGAGTATGAGTATTCAACATTTCCGTGT
CGCCCTTATTCCCTTTTTTGCGGCATTTTGCCTTCCTGTTTTTGCTCACCCAGAAACGCTGGTGAAAGTA
AAAGATGCTGAAGATCAGTTGGGTGCACGAGTGGGTTACATCGAACTGGATCTCAACAGCGGTAAGATCC
TTGAGAGTTTTCGCCCCGAAGAACGTTTTCCAATGATGAGCACTTTTAAAGTTCTGCTATGTGGCGCGGT
ATTATCCCGTATTGACGCCGGGCAAGAGCAACTCGGTCGCCGCATACACTATTCTCAGAATGACTTGGTT
GAGTACTCACCAGTCACAGAAAAGCATCTTACGGATGGCATGACAGTAAGAGAATTATGCAGTGCTGCCA
TAACCATGAGTGATAACACTGCGGCCAACTTACTTCTGACAACGATCGGAGGACCGAAGGAGCTAACCGC
TTTTTTGCACAACATGGGGGATCATGTAACTCGCCTTGATCGTTGGGAACCGGAGCTGAATGAAGCCATA
CCAAACGACGAGCGTGACACCACGATGCCTGTAGCAATGGCAACAACGTTGCGCAAACTATTAACTGGCG
AACTACTTACTCTAGCTTCCCGGCAACAATTAATAGACTGGATGGAGGCGGATAAAGTTGCAGGACCACT
TCTGCGCTCGGCCCTTCCGGCTGGCTGGTTTATTGCTGATAAATCTGGAGCCGGTGAGCGTGGTTCTCGC
GGTATCATTGCAGCACTGGGGCCAGATGGTAAGCCCTCCCGTATCGTAGTTATCTACACGACGGGGAGTC
AGGCAACTATGGATGAACGAAATAGACAGATCGCTGAGATAGGTGCCTCACTGATTAAGCATTGGTAACT
GTCAGACCAAGTTTACTCATATATACTTTAGATTGATTTAAAACTTCATTTTTAATTTAAAAGGATCTAG
GTGAAGATCCTTTTTGATAATCTCATGACCAAAATCCCTTAACGTGAGTTTTCGTTCCACTGAGCGTCAG
ACCCCGTAGAAAAGATCAAAGGATCTTC
Features (pLannotate 1.2.2; 14 found; start..end, strand, type, name):
      1..589     +  rep_origin     ori: high-copy-number ColE1/pMB1/pBR322/pUC origin of replication
    775..824     -  misc_feature   bom (fragment): basis of mobility region from pBR322
    892..1116    -  mobile_element Tn7R: mini-Tn7 element (right end of the Tn7 transposon) Tn7
   1183..1716    -  CDS            GmR: gentamycin acetyltransferase; aacC1; confers resistance to gentamycin
   1905..1933    -  promoter       Pc promoter: intI1 (promoter lies within the coding sequence); class 1 integron promoter
   1911..2231    -  CDS            YPR2_ECOLX (fragment): Protein predicted: Swiss-Prot protein existence level 4. From Escherichia coli.
   2619..3332    +  CDS            superfolder GFP: GFP variant that folds robustly even when fused to poorly folded proteins (Pédelacq et al., 2006)
   3344..3415    +  terminator     rrnB T1 terminator: transcription terminator T1 from the E. coli rrnB gene
   3431..3458    +  terminator     T7Te terminator: phage T7 early transcription terminator
   3651..3816    -  mobile_element Tn7L: mini-Tn7 element (left end of the Tn7 transposon) Tn7
   3979..3995    +  CDS            lacZα (fragment): LacZα fragment of β-galactosidase; lacZ fragment
   4006..4461    +  rep_origin     f1 ori (sequence partly withheld): f1 bacteriophage origin of replication; arrow indicates direction of (+) strand synthesis
   4488..4592    +  promoter       AmpR promoter: bla
   4593..5453    +  CDS            AmpR: β-lactamase; bla; confers resistance to ampicillin, carbenicillin, and related antibiotics
