[The description below was written by a language model from this plasmid's Addgene catalogue record and pLannotate feature annotations shown in this document.]
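Description:
pMB.Pos5 is an empty level 1 acceptor backbone from the MoClo Baculo modular cloning toolkit, built on pFastBac1 and intended for assembling expression units destined for insect cells through the baculovirus system. The 5.6 kb plasmid is maintained at high copy in E. coli from a ColE1/pUC-type origin and also carries an f1 phage origin. Selection uses ampicillin (β-lactamase under its own promoter) together with gentamicin. The gentamicin acetyltransferase gene, driven by the class 1 integron Pc promoter, is recorded as carrying an R98K substitution; the record does not explain why.

The functional core lies between the Tn7R and Tn7L mini-Tn7 ends, which in pFastBac-type vectors direct site-specific transposition of the intervening DNA into a bacmid in E. coli, with the gentamicin marker transferred alongside the cargo. In the unloaded backbone this region holds a superfolder GFP coding sequence followed by the rrnB T1 and T7Te terminators. This acts as a dropout cassette: successful assembly replaces GFP, so correct clones are identified as non-fluorescent colonies (negative selection). The promoter driving GFP is not annotated in the feature table. The catalogue states that the cloning site is flanked by the ConL4 and ConR5 connectors, which are not annotated either. In MoClo-style hierarchical assembly, such connectors define a transcription unit's position, here the fifth slot, so that it can be joined in order with units from neighbouring positions into a multigene vector. No insect promoter or gene of interest is present; these are supplied by the parts the user assembles.
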