Addgene plasmid #234587: pMB.Pos5
Purpose: (Empty Backbone) Moclo Baculo toolkit level 1 backbone with ConL4/ConR5 and Tn7L
Depositing lab: Chen Davidovich. Depositing organization: Monash University. Publication: Modular cloning of multigene vectors for the baculovirus system and yeast. Lai Z, Flanigan SF, Boudes M, Davidovich C. J Mol Biol. 2025 Jan 13:168943. doi: 10.1016/j.jmb.2025.168943. PubMed 39814169.
Backbone
  Vector backbone: pFastBac1
  Vector type: Insect Expression
  Selectable markers: GFP negative selection (dropout)
  Tag / fusion protein: GFP (C terminal on backbone)
Growth in bacteria
  Bacterial resistance: Ampicillin and Gentamicin, 100 & 10 μg/mL
  Growth temperature: 37°C
  Growth strain: DH5alpha
  Copy number: High Copy
Gene/Insert
  Gene/Insert name: None
  Mutation: GentR R98K
  Tag / fusion protein: GFP (C terminal on backbone)
Terms and licenses: Academic/Nonprofit Terms; Industry Terms: Not Available to Industry
How to cite: pMB.Pos5 was a gift from Chen Davidovich (Addgene plasmid # 234587 ; http://n2t.net/addgene:234587 ; RRID:Addgene_234587)
